>Addgene plasmid #207960 | pEF.DEST51-mScarlet | addgene full sequence | sequence record 416923 | Addgene NGS Result
TATTATTGAAGCATTTATCAGGGTTATTGTCTCATGAGCGGATACATATTTGAATGTATTTAGAAAAATA
AACAAATAGGGGTTCCGCGCACATTTCCCCGAAAAGTGCCACCTGACGTCGACGGATCGGGAGATCTCCC
GATCCCCTATGGTGCACTCTCAGTACAATCTGCTCTGATGCCGCATAGTTAAGCCAGTATCTGCTCCCTG
CTTGTGTGTTGGAGGTCGCTGAGTAGTGCGCGAGCAAAATTTAAGCTACAACAAGGCAAGGCTTGACCGA
CAATTGCATGAAGAATCTGCTTAGGGTTAGGCGTTTTGCGCTGCTTCGCGATGTACGGGCCAGATATACG
CGTTGACATTGATTATTGACTAGGCTTTTGCAAAAAGCTTTGCAAAGATGGATAAAGTTTTAAACAGAGA
GGAATCTTTGCAGCTAATGGACCTTCTAGGTCTTGAAAGGAGTGGGAATTGGCTCCGGTGCCCGTCAGTG
GGCAGAGCGCACATCGCCCACAGTCCCCGAGAAGTTGGGGGGAGGGGTCGGCAATTGAACCGGTGCCTAG
AGAAGGTGGCGCGGGGTAAACTGGGAAAGTGATGTCGTGTACTGGCTCCGCCTTTTTCCCGAGGGTGGGG
GAGAACCGTATATAAGTGCAGTAGTCGCCGTGAACGTTCTTTTTCGCAACGGGTTTGCCGCCAGAACACA
GGTAAGTGCCGTGTGTGGTTCCCGCGGGCCTGGCCTCTTTACGGGTTATGGCCCTTGCGTGCCTTGAATT
ACTTCCACCTGGCTGCAGTACGTGATTCTTGATCCCGAGCTTCGGGTTGGAAGTGGGTGGGAGAGTTCGA
GGCCTTGCGCTTAAGGAGCCCCTTCGCCTCGTGCTTGAGTTGAGGCCTGGCCTGGGCGCTGGGGCCGCCG
CGTGCGAATCTGGTGGCACCTTCGCGCCTGTCTCGCTGCTTTCGATAAGTCTCTAGCCATTTAAAATTTT
TGATGACCTGCTGCGACGCTTTTTTTCTGGCAAGATAGTCTTGTAAATGCGGGCCAAGATCTGCACACTG
GTATTTCGGTTTTTGGGGCCGCGGGCGGCGACGGGGCCCGTGCGTCCCAGCGCACATGTTCGGCGAGGCG
GGGCCTGCGAGCGCGGCCACCGAGAATCGGACGGGGGTAGTCTCAAGCTGGCCGGCCTGCTCTGGTGCCT
GGCCTCGCGCCGCCGTGTATCGCCCCGCCCTGGGCGGCAAGGCTGGCCCGGTCGGCACCAGTTGCGTGAG
CGGAAAGATGGCCGCTTCCCGGCCCTGCTGCAGGGAGCTCAAAATGGAGGACGCGGCGCTCGGGAGAGCG
GGCGGGTGAGTCACCCACACAAAGGAAAAGGGCCTTTCCGTCCTCAGCCGTCGCTTCATGTGACTCCACG
GAGTACCGGGCGCCGTCCAGGCACCTCGATTAGTTCTCGAGCTTTTGGAGTACGTCGTCTTTAGGTTGGG
GGGAGGGGTTTTATGCGATGGAGTTTCCCCACACTGAGTGGGTGGAGACTGAAGTTAGGCCAGCTTGGCA
CTTGATGTAATTCTCCTTGGAATTTGCCCTTTTTGAGTTTGGATCTTGGTTCATTCTCAAGCCTCAGACA
GTGGTTCAAAGTTTTTTTCTTCCATTTCAGGTGTCGTGAGGAATTAGCTTGGTACTAATACGACTCACTA
TAGGGAGACCCAAGCTGGCTAGGTAAGCTTGATCAACAAGTTTGTACAAAAAAGCAGGCTGGCGCCGGAA
CCAATTCAGTCGACTGGATCCATGGTGAGCAAGGGCGAGGCAGTGATCAAGGAGTTCATGCGGTTCAAGG
TGCACATGGAGGGCTCCATGAACGGCCACGAGTTCGAGATCGAGGGCGAGGGCGAGGGCCGCCCCTACGA
GGGCACCCAGACCGCCAAGCTGAAGGTGACCAAGGGTGGCCCCCTGCCCTTCTCCTGGGACATCCTGTCC
CCTCAGTTCATGTACGGCTCCAGGGCCTTCACCAAGCACCCCGCCGACATCCCCGACTACTATAAGCAGT
CCTTCCCCGAGGGCTTCAAGTGGGAGCGCGTGATGAACTTCGAGGACGGCGGCGCCGTGACCGTGACCCA
GGACACCTCCCTGGAGGACGGCACCCTGATCTACAAGGTGAAGCTCCGCGGCACCAACTTCCCTCCTGAC
GGCCCCGTAATGCAGAAGAAGACAATGGGCTGGGAAGCGTCCACCGAGCGGTTGTACCCCGAGGACGGCG
TGCTGAAGGGCGACATTAAGATGGCCCTGCGCCTGAAGGACGGCGGCCGCTACCTGGCGGACTTCAAGAC
CACCTACAAGGCCAAGAAGCCCGTGCAGATGCCCGGCGCCTACAACGTCGACCGCAAGTTGGACATCACC
TCCCACAACGAGGACTACACCGTGGTGGAACAGTACGAACGCTCCGAGGGCCGCCACTCCACCGGCGGCA
TGGACGAGCTGTACAAGTAGTAACTCGAGATATCTAGACCCAGCTTTCTTGTACAAAGTGGTTGATCTAG
AGGGCCCGCGGTTCGAAGGTAAGCCTATCCCTAACCCTCTCCTCGGTCTCGATTCTACGCGTACCGGTCA
TCATCACCATCACCATTGAGTTTAAACCCGCTGATCAGCCTCGACTGTGCCTTCTAGTTGCCAGCCATCT
GTTGTTTGCCCCTCCCCCGTGCCTTCCTTGACCCTGGAAGGTGCCACTCCCACTGTCCTTTCCTAATAAA
ATGAGGAAATTGCATCGCATTGTCTGAGTAGGTGTCATTCTATTCTGGGGGGTGGGGTGGGGCAGGACAG
CAAGGGGGAGGATTGGGAAGACAATAGCAGGCATGCTGGGGATGCGGTGGGCGCTATGGCTTCTGAGGCG
GAAAGAACCAGCTGGGGCTCTAGGGGGTATCCCC
[124 nt withheld, positions 2905-3028]
C
[91 nt withheld, positions 3030-3120]
A
[49 nt withheld, positions 3122-3170]
CCTTTGACGTTGGAGTCCACGTTCTTT
[37 nt withheld, positions 3198-3234]
ACCCTATCTCGGTCTATTCTTTTGATTTATAAGGGATTTTGCCGATTTCGGCCTATTGGTTAAAAAATGA
GCTGATTTAACAAAAATTTAACGCGAATTAATTCTGTGGAATGTGTGTCAGTTAGGGTGTGGAAAGTCCC
CAGGCTCCCCAGCAGGCAGAAGTATGCAAAGCATGCATCTCAATTAGTCAGCAACCAGGTGTGGAAAGTC
CCCAGGCTCCCCAGCAGGCAGAAGTATGCAAAGCATGCATCTCAATTAGTCAGCAACCATAGTCCCGCCC
CTAACTCCGCCCATCCCGCCCCTAACTCCGCCCAGTTCCGCCCATTCTCCGCCCCATGGCTGACTAATTT
TTTTTATTTATGCAGAGGCCGAGGCCGCCTCTGCCTCTGAGCTATTCCAGAAGTAGTGAGGAGGCTTTTT
TGGAGGCCTAGGCTTTTGCAAAAAGCTCCCGGGAGCTTGTATATCCATTTTCGGATCTGATCAGCACGTG
TTGACAATTAATCATCGGCATAGTATATCGGCATAGTATAATACGACAAGGTGAGGAACTAAACCATGGC
CAAGCCTTTGTCTCAAGAAGAATCCACCCTCATTGAAAGAGCAACGGCTACAATCAACAGCATCCCCATC
TCTGAAGACTACAGCGTCGCCAGCGCAGCTCTCTCTAGCGACGGCCGCATCTTCACTGGTGTCAATGTAT
ATCATTTTACTGGGGGACCTTGTGCAGAACTCGTGGTGCTGGGCACTGCTGCTGCTGCGGCAGCTGGCAA
CCTGACTTGTATCGTCGCGATCGGAAATGAGAACAGGGGCATCTTGAGCCCCTGCGGACGGTGCCGACAG
GTGCTTCTCGATCTGCATCCTGGGATCAAAGCCATAGTGAAGGACAGTGATGGACAGCCGACGGCAGTTG
GGATTCGTGAATTGCTGCCCTCTGGTTATGTGTGGGAGGGCTAAGCACTTCGTGGCCGAGGAGCAGGACT
GACACGTGCTACGAGATTTCGATTCCACCGCCGCCTTCTATGAAAGGTTGGGCTTCGGAATCGTTTTCCG
GGACGCCGGCTGGATGATCCTCCAGCGCGGGGATCTCATGCTGGAGTTCTTCGCCCACCCCAACTTGTTT
ATTGCAGCTTATAATGGTTACAAATAAAGCAATAGCATCACAAATTTCACAAATAAAGCATTTTTTTCAC
TGCATTCTAGTTGTGGTTTGTCCAAACTCATCAATGTATCTTATCATGTCTGTATACCGTCGACCTCTAG
CTAGAGCTTGGCGTAATCATGGTCATAGCTGTTTCCTGTGTGAAATTGTTATCCGCTCACAATTCCACAC
AACATACGAGCCGGAAGCATAAAGTGTAAAGCCTGGGGTGCCTAATGAGTGAGCTAACTCACATTAATTG
CGTTGCGCTCACTGCCCGCTTTCCAGTCGGGAAACCTGTCGTGCCAGCTGCATTAATGAATCGGCCAACG
CGCGGGGAGAGGCGGTTTGCGTATTGGGCGCTCTTCCGCTTCCTCGCTCACTGACTCGCTGCGCTCGGTC
GTTCGGCTGCGGCGAGCGGTATCAGCTCACTCAAAGGCGGTAATACGGTTATCCACAGAATCAGGGGATA
ACGCAGGAAAGAACATGTGAGCAAAAGGCCAGGAACCGTAAAAAGGCCGCGTTGCTGGCGTTTTTCCATA
GGCTCCGCCCCCCTGACGAGCATCACAAAAATCGACGCTCAAGTCAGAGGTGGCGAAACCCGACAGGACT
ATAAAGATACCAGGCGTTTCCCCCTGGAAGCTCCCTCGTGCGCTCTCCTGTTCCGACCCTGCCGCTTACC
GGATACCTGTCCGCCTTTCTCCCTTCGGGAAGCGTGGCGCTTTCTCATAGCTCACGCTGTAGGTATCTCA
GTTCGGTGTAGGTCGTTCGCTCCAAGCTGGGCTGTGTGCACGAACCCCCCGTTCAGCCCGACCGCTGCGC
CTTATCCGGTAACTATCGTCTTGAGTCCAACCCGGTAAGACACGACTTATCGCCACTGGCAGCAGCCACT
GGTAACAGGATTAGCAGAGCGAGGTATGTAGGCGGTGCTACAGAGTTCTTGAAGTGGTGGCCTAACTACG
GCTACACTAGAAGAACAGTATTTGGTATCTGCGCTCTGCTGAAGCCAGTTACCTTCGGAAAAAGAGTTGG
TAGCTCTTGATCCGGCAAACAAACCACCGCTGGTAGCGGTGGTTTTTTTGTTTGCAAGCAGCAGATTACG
CGCAGAAAAAAAGGATCTCAAGAAGATCCTTTGATCTTTTCTACGGGGTCTGACGCTCAGTGGAACGAAA
ACTCACGTTAAGGGATTTTGGTCATGAGATTATCAAAAAGGATCTTCACCTAGATCCTTTTAAATTAAAA
ATGAAGTTTTAAATCAATCTAAAGTATATATGAGTAAACTTGGTCTGACAGTTACCAATGCTTAATCAGT
GAGGCACCTATCTCAGCGATCTGTCTATTTCGTTCATCCATAGTTGCCTGACTCCCCGTCGTGTAGATAA
CTACGATACGGGAGGGCTTACCATCTGGCCCCAGTGCTGCAATGATACCGCGAGACCCACGCTCACCGGC
TCCAGATTTATCAGCAATAAACCAGCCAGCCGGAAGGGCCGAGCGCAGAAGTGGTCCTGCAACTTTATCC
GCCTCCATCCAGTCTATTAATTGTTGCCGGGAAGCTAGAGTAAGTAGTTCGCCAGTTAATAGTTTGCGCA
ACGTTGTTGCCATTGCTACAGGCATCGTGGTGTCACGCTCGTCGTTTGGTATGGCTTCATTCAGCTCCGG
TTCCCAACGATCAAGGCGAGTTACATGATCCCCCATGTTGTGCAAAAAAGCGGTTAGCTCCTTCGGTCCT
CCGATCGTTGTCAGAAGTAAGTTGGCCGCAGTGTTATCACTCATGGTTATGGCAGCACTGCATAATTCTC
TTACTGTCATGCCATCCGTAAGATGCTTTTCTGTGACTGGTGAGTACTCAACCAAGTCATTCTGAGAATA
GTGTATGCGGCGACCGAGTTGCTCTTGCCCGGCGTCAATACGGGATAATACCGCGCCACATAGCAGAACT
TTAAAAGTGCTCATCATTGGAAAACGTTCTTCGGGGCGAAAACTCTCAAGGATCTTACCGCTGTTGAGAT
CCAGTTCGATGTAACCCACTCGTGCACCCAACTGATCTTCAGCATCTTTTACTTTCACCAGCGTTTCTGG
GTGAGCAAAAACAGGAAGGCAAAATGCCGCAAAAAAGGGAATAAGGGCGACACGGAAATGTTGAATACTC
ATACTCTTCCTTTTTCAA
Features (pLannotate 1.2.2; 25 found; start..end, strand, type, name):
    148..200     -  misc_feature   bom (fragment): basis of mobility region from pBR322
    355..373     +  enhancer       CMV enhancer (fragment): human cytomegalovirus immediate early enhancer
    398..464     +  CDS            small t antigen (fragment): SV40 (simian virus 40) small t antigen
    471..1649    +  promoter       EF-1α promoter: strong constitutive promoter for human elongation factor EF-1α
   1666..1684    +  promoter       T7 promoter: promoter for bacteriophage T7 RNA polymerase
   1716..1740    +  protein_bind   attB1: mutant version of attB; recombination site for the Gateway® BP reaction BP Clonase™
   1772..2467    +  CDS            mScarlet: mScarlet is a basic (constitutively fluorescent) red fluorescent protein published in 2016, derived from synthetic construct. It has moderate acid sensitivity.
   2488..2512    -  protein_bind   attB2: mutant version of attB; recombination site for the Gateway® BP reaction BP Clonase™
   2538..2579    +  CDS            V5 tag: epitope tag from simian virus 5
   2635..2842    +  polyA_signal   bGH poly(A) signal: bovine growth hormone polyadenylation signal
   2863..2884    +  promoter       SV40 promoter (fragment): SV40 enhancer and early promoter
   2905..3333    +  rep_origin     f1 ori (sequence partly withheld): f1 bacteriophage origin of replication; arrow indicates direction of (+) strand synthesis
   3347..3676    +  promoter       SV40 promoter: SV40 enhancer and early promoter
   3724..3771    +  promoter       EM7 promoter: synthetic bacterial promoter&nbsp
   3790..4188    +  CDS            BSD: blasticidin S deaminase; Aspergillus terreus BSD; confers resistance to blasticidin
   4189..4216    +  CDS            BleoR (fragment): antibiotic-binding protein; Sh ble from Streptoalloteichus hindustanus; confers resistance to bleomycin, phleomycin, and Zeocin™
   4226..4351    +  CDS            ble (fragment): BLE_KLEPN - Experimental evidence at protein level: Swiss-Prot protein existence level 1. Binding protein with a strong affinity to the bleomycin family of antibiotics. Binds to CL990; an antimitotic-antibiotic compound. From Klebsiella pneumoniae.
   4346..4467    +  polyA_signal   SV40 poly(A) signal: SV40 polyadenylation signal
   4540..4556    -  protein_bind   lac operator: The lac repressor binds to the lac operator to inhibit transcription in E. coli. This inhibition can be relieved by adding lactose or isopropyl-β-D-thiogalactopyranoside (IPTG). lac repressor encoded by lacI
   4564..4594    -  promoter       lac promoter: promoter for the E. coli lac operon
   4609..4630    -  protein_bind   CAP binding site: CAP binding activates transcription in the presence of cAMP. E. coli catabolite activator protein
   4643..4735    -  CDS            lacI (fragment): lac repressor; lacI; The lac repressor binds to the lac operator to inhibit transcription in E. coli. This inhibition can be relieved by adding lactose or isopropyl-β-D-thiogalactopyranoside (IPTG).
   4907..5495    -  rep_origin     ori: high-copy-number ColE1/pMB1/pBR322/pUC origin of replication
   5666..6526    -  CDS            AmpR: β-lactamase; bla; confers resistance to ampicillin, carbenicillin, and related antibiotics
   6527..89      -  promoter       AmpR promoter (across the origin): bla
