[The description below was written by a language model from this plasmid's Addgene catalogue record and pLannotate feature annotations shown in this document.]
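Description:
pEF.DEST51-mScarlet is a mammalian expression plasmid made by Gateway recombination of the synthetic red fluorescent protein mScarlet into the commercial pEF-DEST51 destination vector. The sequenced plasmid is about 6.5 kb. That is smaller than the listed empty backbone, as expected, because the recombination swaps the large Gateway selection cassette for the roughly 700 bp insert. In bacteria it is maintained by a high-copy ColE1/pUC-type origin and selected through the β-lactamase (AmpR) gene. An f1 origin is also present, which would allow single-stranded DNA production.

The mScarlet coding sequence is flanked by attB1 and attB2 sites, the footprints left by the Gateway reaction. It sits downstream of the strong constitutive human EF-1α promoter and is followed by the bovine growth hormone polyadenylation signal. A T7 promoter lies between the EF-1α promoter and attB1 and can be used for in vitro transcription or as a sequencing site. A V5 epitope tag from the backbone lies just after attB2, but the record does not say whether mScarlet is fused in frame to it or ends at its own stop codon.

A separate cassette provides selection with the blasticidin S deaminase gene. It is driven by the SV40 early promoter in mammalian cells and by the EM7 promoter in bacteria, and it ends with an SV40 poly(A) signal, so stable blasticidin-resistant lines can be derived. Several short annotated fragments (CMV enhancer, small t antigen, BleoR/ble, lacI) look like backbone remnants or partial annotation matches rather than functional parts.

The stated purpose is overexpression of mScarlet, which typically serves as a red fluorescent cell label or as a control for fluorescent fusion constructs.
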