Addgene plasmid #207960: pEF.DEST51-mScarlet
Purpose: Vector for overexpression of the mScarlet fluorescent protein
Depositing lab: Johanna Ivaska. Depositing organization: Turku Bioscience Centre. Publication: Defined extracellular matrix compositions support stiffness-insensitive cell spreading and adhesion signaling. Conway JRW, Isomursu A, Follain G, Harma V, Jou-Olle E, Pasquier N, Valimaki EPO, Rantala JK, Ivaska J. Proc Natl Acad Sci U S A. 2023 Oct 24;120(43):e2304288120. doi: 10.1073/pnas.2304288120. Epub 2023 Oct 16. PubMed 37844244.
Backbone
  Vector backbone: pEF-DEST51
  Backbone manufacturer: ThermoFisher Scientific
  Backbone size w/o insert (bp): 7464
  Vector type: Mammalian Expression
  Selectable markers: Blasticidin
Growth in bacteria
  Bacterial resistance: Ampicillin, 100 μg/mL
  Growth temperature: 37°C
  Growth strain: DH5alpha
  Copy number: High Copy
Gene/Insert
  Gene/Insert name: mScarlet
  Species: Synthetic
  Insert size (bp): 696
  GenBank ID: KY021423.1
  Promoter: EF1a
  Cloning method: Gateway Cloning
  Sequencing primers: 5′ EF1a_F; 3′ BGH_R
Terms and licenses: Academic/Nonprofit Terms; Industry Terms: Not Available to Industry
How to cite: pEF.DEST51-mScarlet was a gift from Johanna Ivaska (Addgene plasmid # 207960 ; http://n2t.net/addgene:207960 ; RRID:Addgene_207960)
